>Addgene plasmid #11950 | YFP-CL1 | depositor full sequence | sequence record 7147 | Author sequence
TAGTTATTAATAGTAATCAATTACGGGGTCATTAGTTCATAGCCCATATATGGAGTTCCGCGTTACATAA
CTTACGGTAAATGGCCCGCCTGGCTGACCGCCCAACGACCCCCGCCCATTGACGTCAATAATGACGTATG
TTCCCATAGTAACGCCAATAGGGACTTTCCATTGACGTCAATGGGTGGAGTATTTACGGTAAACTGCCCA
CTTGGCAGTACATCAAGTGTATCATATGCCAAGTACGCCCCCTATTGACGTCAATGACGGTAAATGGCCC
GCCTGGCATTATGCCCAGTACATGACCTTATGGGACTTTCCTACTTGGCAGTACATCTACGTATTAGTCA
TCGCTATTACCATGGTGATGCGGTTTTGGCAGTACATCAATGGGCGTGGATAGCGGTTTGACTCACGGGG
ATTTCCAAGTCTCCACCCCATTGACGTCAATGGGAGTTTGTTTTGGCACCAAAATCAACGGGACTTTCCA
AAATGTCGTAACAACTCCGCCCCATTGACGCAAATGGGCGGTAGGCGTGTACGGTGGGAGGTCTATATAA
GCAGAGCTGGTTTAGTGAACCGTCAGATCCGCTAGCGCTACCGGTCGCCACCATGGTGAGCAAGGGCGAG
GAGCTGTTCACCGGGGTGGTGCCCATCCTGGTCGAGCTGGACGGCGACGTAAACGGCCACAAGTTCAGCG
TGTCCGGCGAGGGCGAGGGCGATGCCACCTACGGCAAGCTGACCCTGAAGTTCATCTGCACCACCGGCAA
GCTGCCCGTGCCCTGGCCCACCCTCGTGACCACCTTCGGCTACGGCCTGAAGTGCTTCGCCCGCTACCCC
GACCACATGAAGCAGCACGACTTCTTCAAGTCCGCCATGCCCGAAGGCTACGTCCAGGAGCGCACCATCT
TCTTCAAGGACGACGGCAACTACAAGACCCGCGCCGAGGTGAAGTTCGAGGGCGACACCCTGGTGAACCG
CATCGAGCTGAAGGGCATCGACTTCAAGGAGGACGGCAACATCCTGGGGCACAAGCTGGAGTACAACTAC
AACAGCCACAACGTCTATATCATGGCCGACAAGCAGAAGAACGGCATCAAGGTGAACTTCAAGATCCGCC
ACAACATCGAGGACGGCAGCGTGCAGCTCGCCGACCACTACCAGCAGAACACCCCCATCGGCGACGGCCC
CGTGCTGCTGCCCGACAACCACTACCTGAGCTACCAGTCCGCCCTGAGCAAAGACCCCAACGAGAAGCGC
GATCACATGGTCCTGCTGGAGTTCGTGACCGCCGCCGGGATCACTCTCGGCATGGACGAGCTGTACAAGT
CCGGACTCAGATCTCGAGCTCAAGCTTCGAATTCTGCTTGTAAGAACTGGTTCTCTTCTTTGTCTCACTT
CGTTATCCACTTGTGAGGATCCACCGGATCTAGATAACTGATCATAATCAGCCATACCACATTTGTAGAG
GTTTTACTTGCTTTAAAAAACCTCCCACACCTCCCCCTGAACCTGAAACATAAAATGAATGCAATTGTTG
TTGTTAACTTGTTTATTGCAGCTTATAATGGTTACAAATAAAGCAATAGCATCACAAATTTCACAAATAA
AGCATTTTTTTCACTGCATTCTAGTTGTGGTTTGTCCAAACTCATCAATGTATCTTAACGCGTAAATTGT
AAGCGTTAATATTTTGTTAAAATTCGCGTTAAATTTTTGTTAAATCAGCTCATTTTTTAACCAATAGGCC
GAAATCGGCAAAATCCCTTATAAATCAAAAGAATAGACCGAGATAGGGT
[37 nt withheld, positions 1800-1836]
AAAGAACGTGGACTCCAACGTCAAAGG
[49 nt withheld, positions 1864-1912]
T
[91 nt withheld, positions 1914-2004]
G
[124 nt withheld, positions 2006-2129]
CAGGTGGCACTTTTCGGGGAAATGTGCGCGGAACCCCTATTTGTTTATTTTTCTAAATACATTCAAATAT
GTATCCGCTCATGAGACAATAACCCTGATAAATGCTTCAATAATATTGAAAAAGGAAGAGTCCTGAGGCG
GAAAGAACCAGCTGTGGAATGTGTGTCAGTTAGGGTGTGGAAAGTCCCCAGGCTCCCCAGCAGGCAGAAG
TATGCAAAGCATGCATCTCAATTAGTCAGCAACCAGGTGTGGAAAGTCCCCAGGCTCCCCAGCAGGCAGA
AGTATGCAAAGCATGCATCTCAATTAGTCAGCAACCATAGTCCCGCCCCTAACTCCGCCCATCCCGCCCC
TAACTCCGCCCAGTTCCGCCCATTCTCCGCCCCATGGCTGACTAATTTTTTTTATTTATGCAGAGGCCGA
GGCCGCCTCGGCCTCTGAGCTATTCCAGAAGTAGTGAGGAGGCTTTTTTGGAGGCCTAGGCTTTTGCAAA
GATCGATCAAGAGACAGGATGAGGATCGTTTCGCATGATTGAACAAGATGGATTGCACGCAGGTTCTCCG
GCCGCTTGGGTGGAGAGGCTATTCGGCTATGACTGGGCACAACAGACAATCGGCTGCTCTGATGCCGCCG
TGTTCCGGCTGTCAGCGCAGGGGCGCCCGGTTCTTTTTGTCAAGACCGACCTGTCCGGTGCCCTGAATGA
ACTGCAAGACGAGGCAGCGCGGCTATCGTGGCTGGCCACGACGGGCGTTCCTTGCGCAGCTGTGCTCGAC
GTTGTCACTGAAGCGGGAAGGGACTGGCTGCTATTGGGCGAAGTGCCGGGGCAGGATCTCCTGTCATCTC
ACCTTGCTCCTGCCGAGAAAGTATCCATCATGGCTGATGCAATGCGGCGGCTGCATACGCTTGATCCGGC
TACCTGCCCATTCGACCACCAAGCGAAACATCGCATCGAGCGAGCACGTACTCGGATGGAAGCCGGTCTT
GTCGATCAGGATGATCTGGACGAAGAGCATCAGGGGCTCGCGCCAGCCGAACTGTTCGCCAGGCTCAAGG
CGAGCATGCCCGACGGCGAGGATCTCGTCGTGACCCATGGCGATGCCTGCTTGCCGAATATCATGGTGGA
AAATGGCCGCTTTTCTGGATTCATCGACTGTGGCCGGCTGGGTGTGGCGGACCGCTATCAGGACATAGCG
TTGGCTACCCGTGATATTGCTGAAGAGCTTGGCGGCGAATGGGCTGACCGCTTCCTCGTGCTTTACGGTA
TCGCCGCTCCCGATTCGCAGCGCATCGCCTTCTATCGCCTTCTTGACGAGTTCTTCTGAGCGGGACTCTG
GGGTTCGAAATGACCGACCAAGCGACGCCCAACCTGCCATCACGAGATTTCGATTCCACCGCCGCCTTCT
ATGAAAGGTTGGGCTTCGGAATCGTTTTCCGGGACGCCGGCTGGATGATCCTCCAGCGCGGGGATCTCAT
GCTGGAGTTCTTCGCCCACCCTAGGGGGAGGCTAACTGAAACACGGAAGGAGACAATACCGGAAGGAACC
CGCGCTATGACGGCAATAAAAAGACAGAATAAAACGCACGGTGTTGGGTCGTTTGTTCATAAACGCGGGG
TTCGGTCCCAGGGCTGGCACTCTGTCGATACCCCACCGAGACCCCATTGGGGCCAATACGCCCGCGTTTC
TTCCTTTTCCCCACCCCACCCCCCAAGTTCGGGTGAAGGCCCAGGGCTCGCAGCCAACGTCGGGGCGGCA
GGCCCTGCCATAGCCTCAGGTTACTCATATATACTTTAGATTGATTTAAAACTTCATTTTTAATTTAAAA
GGATCTAGGTGAAGATCCTTTTTGATAATCTCATGACCAAAATCCCTTAACGTGAGTTTTCGTTCCACTG
AGCGTCAGACCCCGTAGAAAAGATCAAAGGATCTTCTTGAGATCCTTTTTTTCTGCGCGTAATCTGCTGC
TTGCAAACAAAAAAACCACCGCTACCAGCGGTGGTTTGTTTGCCGGATCAAGAGCTACCAACTCTTTTTC
CGAAGGTAACTGGCTTCAGCAGAGCGCAGATACCAAATACTGTCCTTCTAGTGTAGCCGTAGTTAGGCCA
CCACTTCAAGAACTCTGTAGCACCGCCTACATACCTCGCTCTGCTAATCCTGTTACCAGTGGCTGCTGCC
AGTGGCGATAAGTCGTGTCTTACCGGGTTGGACTCAAGACGATAGTTACCGGATAAGGCGCAGCGGTCGG
GCTGAACGGGGGGTTCGTGCACACAGCCCAGCTTGGAGCGAACGACCTACACCGAACTGAGATACCTACA
GCGTGAGCTATGAGAAAGCGCCACGCTTCCCGAAGGGAGAAAGGCGGACAGGTATCCGGTAAGCGGCAGG
GTCGGAACAGGAGAGCGCACGAGGGAGCTTCCAGGGGGAAACGCCTGGTATCTTTATAGTCCTGTCGGGT
TTCGCCACCTCTGACTTGAGCGTCGATTTTTGTGATGCTCGTCAGGGGGGCGGAGCCTATGGAAAAACGC
CAGCAACGCGGCCTTTTTACGGTTCCTGGCCTTTTGCTGGCCTTTTGCTCACATGTTCTTTCCTGCGTTA
TCCCCTGATTCTGTGGATAACCGTATTACCGCCATGCAT
Features (pLannotate 1.2.2; 14 found; start..end, strand, type, name):
     61..364     +  enhancer       CMV enhancer: human cytomegalovirus immediate early enhancer
    365..568     +  promoter       CMV promoter: human cytomegalovirus (CMV) immediate early promoter
    613..1329    +  CDS            EYFP-Q69K: EYFP-Q69K is a basic (constitutively fluorescent) green/yellow fluorescent protein published in 1999, derived from Aequorea victoria. It has moderate acid sensitivity.
   1330..1367    +  misc_feature   MCS (fragment): multiple cloning site
   1439..1523    +  CDS            large T antigen (fragment): large T antigen from SV40 (simian virus 40)
   1546..1667    +  polyA_signal   SV40 poly(A) signal: SV40 polyadenylation signal
   1701..2129    -  rep_origin     f1 ori (sequence partly withheld): f1 bacteriophage origin of replication; arrow indicates direction of (+) strand synthesis
   2156..2260    +  promoter       AmpR promoter: bla
   2262..2619    +  promoter       SV40 promoter: SV40 enhancer and early promoter
   2654..3448    +  CDS            NeoR/KanR: aminoglycoside phosphotransferase from Tn5; aph(3')-II (or nptII); confers resistance to neomycin, kanamycin, and G418 (Geneticin®)
   3469..3621    +  CDS            ble (fragment): BLE_KLEPN - Experimental evidence at protein level: Swiss-Prot protein existence level 1. Binding protein with a strong affinity to the bleomycin family of antibiotics. Binds to CL990; an antimitotic-antibiotic compound. From Klebsiella pneumoniae.
   3680..3727    +  polyA_signal   HSV TK poly(A) signal: herpes simplex virus thymidine kinase polyadenylation signal (Cole and Stacy, 1985)
   3818..3834    -  polyA_signal   bGH poly(A) signal (fragment): bovine growth hormone polyadenylation signal
   4056..4644    +  rep_origin     ori: high-copy-number ColE1/pMB1/pBR322/pUC origin of replication
