>Addgene plasmid #11950 | YFP-CL1 | addgene full sequence | sequence record 364683 | Addgene NGS Result
TAGTTATTAATAGTAATCAATTACGGGGTCATTAGTTCATAGCCCATATATGGAGTTCCGCGTTACATAA
CTTACGGTAAATGGCCCGCCTGGCTGACCGCCCAACGACCCCCGCCCATTGACGTCAATAATGACGTATG
TTCCCATAGTAACGCCAATAGGGACTTTCCATTGACGTCAATGGGTGGAGTATTTACGGTAAACTGCCCA
CTTGGCAGTACATCAAGTGTATCATATGCCAAGTACGCCCCCTATTGACGTCAATGACGGTAAATGGCCC
GCCTGGCATTATGCCCAGTACATGACCTTATGGGACTTTCCTACTTGGCAGTACATCTACGTATTAGTCA
TCGCTATTACCATGGTGATGCGGTTTTGGCAGTACATCAATGGGCGTGGATAGCGGTTTGACTCACGGGG
ATTTCCAAGTCTCCACCCCATTGACGTCAATGGGAGTTTGTTTTGGCACCAAAATCAACGGGACTTTCCA
AAATGTCGTAACAACTCCGCCCCATTGACGCAAATGGGCGGTAGGCGTGTACGGTGGGAGGTCTATATAA
GCAGAGCTGGTTTAGTGAACCGTCAGATCCGCTAGCGCTACCGGTCGCCACCATGGTGAGCAAGGGCGAG
GAGCTGTTCACCGGGGTGGTGCCCATCCTGGTCGAGCTGGACGGCGACGTAAACGGCCACAAGTTCAGCG
TGTCCGGCGAGGGCGAGGGCGATGCCACCTACGGCAAGCTGACCCTGAAGTTCATCTGCACCACCGGCAA
GCTGCCCGTGCCCTGGCCCACCCTCGTGACCACCTTCGGCTACGGCGTGCAGTGCTTCGCCCGCTACCCC
GACCACATGAAGCAGCACGACTTCTTCAAGTCCGCCATGCCCGAAGGCTACGTCCAGGAGCGCACCATCT
TCTTCAAGGACGACGGCAACTACAAGACCCGCGCCGAGGTGAAGTTCGAGGGCGACACCCTGGTGAACCG
CATCGAGCTGAAGGGCATCGACTTCAAGGAGGACGGCAACATCCTGGGGCACAAGCTGGAGTACAACTAC
AACAGCCACAACGTCTATATCATGGCCGACAAGCAGAAGAACGGCATCAAGGTGAACTTCAAGATCCGCC
ACAACATCGAGGACGGCAGCGTGCAGCTCGCCGACCACTACCAGCAGAACACCCCCATCGGCGACGGCCC
CGTGCTGCTGCCCGACAACCACTACCTGAGCTACCAGTCCGCCCTGAGCAAAGACCCCAACGAGAAGCGC
GATCACATGGTCCTGCTGGAGTTCGTGACCGCCGCCGGGATCACTCTCGGGATGGACGAGCTGTACAAGT
CCGGACTCAGATCTCGAGCTCAAGCTTCGAATTCTGCTTGTAAGAACTGGTTCTCTTCTTTGTCTCACTT
CGTTATCCACTTGTGAGGATCCACCGGATCTAGATAACTGATCATAATCAGCCATACCACATTTGTAGAG
GTTTTACTTGCTTTAAAAAACCTCCCACACCTCCCCCTGAACCTGAAACATAAAATGAATGCAATTGTTG
TTGTTAACTTGTTTATTGCAGCTTATAATGGTTACAAATAAAGCAATAGCATCACAAATTTCACAAATAA
AGCATTTTTTTCACTGCATTCTAGTTGTGGTTTGTCCAAACTCATCAATGTATCTTAACGCGTAAATTGT
AAGCGTTAATATTTTGTTAAAATTCGCGTTAAATTTTTGTTAAATCAGCTCATTTTTTAACCAATAGGCC
GAAATCGGCAAAATCCCTTATAAATCAAAAGAATAGACCGAGATAGGGT
[37 nt withheld, positions 1800-1836]
AAAGAACGTGGACTCCAACGTCAAAGG
[49 nt withheld, positions 1864-1912]
T
[91 nt withheld, positions 1914-2004]
G
[124 nt withheld, positions 2006-2129]
CAGGTGGCACTTTTCGGGGAAATGTGCGCGGAACCCCTATTTGTTTATTTTTCTAAATACATTCAAATAT
GTATCCGCTCATGAGACAATAACCCTGATAAATGCTTCAATAATATTGAAAAAGGAAGAGTCCTGAGGCG
GAAAGAACCAGCTGTGGAATGTGTGTCAGTTAGGGTGTGGAAAGTCCCCAGGCTCCCCAGCAGGCAGAAG
TATGCAAAGCATGCATCTCAATTAGTCAGCAACCAGGTGTGGAAAGTCCCCAGGCTCCCCAGCAGGCAGA
AGTATGCAAAGCATGCATCTCAATTAGTCAGCAACCATAGTCCCGCCCCTAACTCCGCCCATCCCGCCCC
TAACTCCGCCCAGTTCCGCCCATTCTCCGCCCCATGGCTGACTAATTTTTTTTATTTATGCAGAGGCCGA
GGCCGCCTCGGCCTCTGAGCTATTCCAGAAGTAGTGAGGAGGCTTTTTTGGAGGCCTAGGCTTTTGCAAA
GATCGATCAAGAGACAGGATGAGGATCGTTTCGCATGATTGAACAAGATGGATTGCACGCAGGTTCTCCG
GCCGCTTGGGTGGAGAGGCTATTCGGCTATGACTGGGCACAACAGACAATCGGCTGCTCTGATGCCGCCG
TGTTCCGGCTGTCAGCGCAGGGGCGCCCGGTTCTTTTTGTCAAGACCGACCTGTCCGGTGCCCTGAATGA
ACTGCAAGACGAGGCAGCGCGGCTATCGTGGCTGGCCACGACGGGCGTTCCTTGCGCAGCTGTGCTCGAC
GTTGTCACTGAAGCGGGAAGGGACTGGCTGCTATTGGGCGAAGTGCCGGGGCAGGATCTCCTGTCATCTC
ACCTTGCTCCTGCCGAGAAAGTATCCATCATGGCTGATGCAATGCGGCGGCTGCATACGCTTGATCCGGC
TACCTGCCCATTCGACCACCAAGCGAAACATCGCATCGAGCGAGCACGTACTCGGATGGAAGCCGGTCTT
GTCGATCAGGATGATCTGGACGAAGAGCATCAGGGGCTCGCGCCAGCCGAACTGTTCGCCAGGCTCAAGG
CGAGCATGCCCGACGGCGAGGATCTCGTCGTGACCCATGGCGATGCCTGCTTGCCGAATATCATGGTGGA
AAATGGCCGCTTTTCTGGATTCATCGACTGTGGCCGGCTGGGTGTGGCGGACCGCTATCAGGACATAGCG
TTGGCTACCCGTGATATTGCTGAAGAGCTTGGCGGCGAATGGGCTGACCGCTTCCTCGTGCTTTACGGTA
TCGCCGCTCCCGATTCGCAGCGCATCGCCTTCTATCGCCTTCTTGACGAGTTCTTCTGAGCGGGACTCTG
GGGTTCGAAATGACCGACCAAGCGACGCCCAACCTGCCATCACGAGATTTCGATTCCACCGCCGCCTTCT
ATGAAAGGTTGGGCTTCGGAATCGTTTTCCGGGACGCCGGCTGGATGATCCTCCAGCGCGGGGATCTCAT
GCTGGAGTTCTTCGCCCACCCTAGGGGGAGGCTAACTGAAACACGGAAGGAGACAATACCGGAAGGAACC
CGCGCTATGACGGCAATAAAAAGACAGAATAAAACGCACGGTGTTGGGTCGTTTGTTCATAAACGCGGGG
TTCGGTCCCAGGGCTGGCACTCTGTCGATACCCCACCGAGACCCCATTGGGGCCAATACGCCCGCGTTTC
TTCCTTTTCCCCACCCCACCCCCCAAGTTCGGGTGAAGGCCCAGGGCTCGCAGCCAACGTCGGGGCGGCA
GGCCCTGCCATAGCCTCAGGTTACTCATATATACTTTAGATTGATTTAAAACTTCATTTTTAATTTAAAA
GGATCTAGGTGAAGATCCTTTTTGATAATCTCATGACCAAAATCCCTTAACGTGAGTTTTCGTTCCACTG
AGCGTCAGACCCCGTAGAAAAGATCAAAGGATCTTCTTGAGATCCTTTTTTTCTGCGCGTAATCTGCTGC
TTGCAAACAAAAAAACCACCGCTACCAGCGGTGGTTTGTTTGCCGGATCAAGAGCTACCAACTCTTTTTC
CGAAGGTAACTGGCTTCAGCAGAGCGCAGATACCAAATACTGTTCTTCTAGTGTAGCCGTAGTTAGGCCA
CCACTTCAAGAACTCTGTAGCACCGCCTACATACCTCGCTCTGCTAATCCTGTTACCAGTGGCTGCTGCC
AGTGGCGATAAGTCGTGTCTTACCGGGTTGGACTCAAGACGATAGTTACCGGATAAGGCGCAGCGGTCGG
GCTGAACGGGGGGTTCGTGCACACAGCCCAGCTTGGAGCGAACGACCTACACCGAACTGAGATACCTACA
GCGTGAGCTATGAGAAAGCGCCACGCTTCCCGAAGGGAGAAAGGCGGACAGGTATCCGGTAAGCGGCAGG
GTCGGAACAGGAGAGCGCACGAGGGAGCTTCCAGGGGGAAACGCCTGGTATCTTTATAGTCCTGTCGGGT
TTCGCCACCTCTGACTTGAGCGTCGATTTTTGTGATGCTCGTCAGGGGGGCGGAGCCTATGGAAAAACGC
CAGCAACGCGGCCTTTTTACGGTTCCTGGCCTTTTGCTGGCCTTTTGCTCACATGTTCTTTCCTGCGTTA
TCCCCTGATTCTGTGGATAACCGTATTACCGCCATGCAT
Features (pLannotate 1.2.2; 14 found; start..end, strand, type, name):
     61..364     +  enhancer       CMV enhancer: human cytomegalovirus immediate early enhancer
    365..568     +  promoter       CMV promoter: human cytomegalovirus (CMV) immediate early promoter
    613..1329    +  CDS            EYFP: EYFP is a basic (constitutively fluorescent) green/yellow fluorescent protein published in 1996, derived from Aequorea victoria. It is reported to be a very rapidly-maturing weak dimer with high acid sensitivity.
   1330..1367    +  misc_feature   MCS (fragment): multiple cloning site
   1439..1523    +  CDS            large T antigen (fragment): large T antigen from SV40 (simian virus 40)
   1546..1667    +  polyA_signal   SV40 poly(A) signal: SV40 polyadenylation signal
   1701..2129    -  rep_origin     f1 ori (sequence partly withheld): f1 bacteriophage origin of replication; arrow indicates direction of (+) strand synthesis
   2156..2260    +  promoter       AmpR promoter: bla
   2262..2619    +  promoter       SV40 promoter: SV40 enhancer and early promoter
   2654..3448    +  CDS            NeoR/KanR: aminoglycoside phosphotransferase from Tn5; aph(3')-II (or nptII); confers resistance to neomycin, kanamycin, and G418 (Geneticin®)
   3469..3621    +  CDS            ble (fragment): BLE_KLEPN - Experimental evidence at protein level: Swiss-Prot protein existence level 1. Binding protein with a strong affinity to the bleomycin family of antibiotics. Binds to CL990; an antimitotic-antibiotic compound. From Klebsiella pneumoniae.
   3680..3727    +  polyA_signal   HSV TK poly(A) signal: herpes simplex virus thymidine kinase polyadenylation signal (Cole and Stacy, 1985)
   3818..3834    -  polyA_signal   bGH poly(A) signal (fragment): bovine growth hormone polyadenylation signal
   4056..4644    +  rep_origin     ori: high-copy-number ColE1/pMB1/pBR322/pUC origin of replication
