[The description below was written by a language model from this plasmid's Addgene catalogue record and pLannotate feature annotations shown in this document.]
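Description:
YFP-CL1 is a mammalian expression plasmid built on the Clontech EGFP-C1 backbone that encodes a short-lived fluorescent reporter of ubiquitin-proteasome system activity. The CMV immediate early enhancer and promoter drive a yellow fluorescent protein open reading frame that continues through the remaining part of the multiple cloning site, and transcription ends at the SV40 polyadenylation signal. According to the depositor, an oligonucleotide duplex encoding the 16-residue CL1 degradation signal was inserted between the EcoRI and BamHI sites downstream of the fluorescent protein, after which the original EGFP coding region was exchanged for YFP. The CL1 segment is not annotated as its own feature in either table, but would lie in the unannotated stretch just after the cloning-site fragment. The two 4,758 nt sequence records share the same layout and differ only in how the fluorophore is called: EYFP in the repository sequencing result and EYFP-Q69K in the depositor's sequence. The catalogue lists ubiquitin as an alternative insert name, yet no ubiquitin coding sequence is annotated.

The plasmid is maintained at high copy in E. coli through a pUC-type ColE1 origin, and it also carries an f1 origin. A single Tn5 NeoR/KanR gene sits behind tandem bacterial (bla) and SV40 early promoters and ends in an HSV TK polyadenylation signal, giving kanamycin resistance in bacteria and G418 selection for stable mammalian lines. Because the CL1 degron targets the fusion for ubiquitin-dependent proteasomal degradation, fluorescence stays low in healthy cells and accumulates when proteasomal clearance is impaired. The associated study used this property to examine how endoplasmic reticulum stress compromises the ubiquitin-proteasome system.
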