Addgene plasmid #11950: YFP-CL1
Depositing lab: Nico Dantuma. Publication: Endoplasmic reticulum stress compromises the ubiquitin-proteasome system. Menendez-Benito V, Verhoef LG, Masucci MG, Dantuma NP. Hum Mol Genet. 2005 Oct 1. 14(19):2787-99. 10.1093/hmg/ddi312 PubMed 16103128.
Backbone
  Vector backbone: EGFP-C1
  Backbone manufacturer: Clontech
  Backbone size w/o insert (bp): 3932
  Vector type: Mammalian Expression
  Selectable markers: Neomycin (select with G418)
Growth in bacteria
  Bacterial resistance: Kanamycin, 50 μg/mL
  Growth temperature: 37°C
  Growth strain: DH5alpha
  Copy number: High Copy
Gene/Insert
  Gene/Insert name: YFP-CL1 (alt names: Ubiquitin; Ub)
  Insert size (bp): 826
  Cloning method: Restriction Enzyme; 5′ cloning site NheI (not destroyed); 3′ cloning site BamHI (not destroyed)
  Sequencing primers: 5′ EGFP-C
Terms and licenses: Academic/Nonprofit Terms; Industry Terms: Not Available to Industry
Depositor comments: The YFP-CL1 reporter was generated by inserting an oligodimer encoding the 16 amino acid CL1 degradation signal (ACKNWFSSLSHFVIHL) in enhanced GFP-C1 (BD Biosciences Clontech) using the EcoRI and BamH1 restriction sites, then the enhanced GFP open-reading frame was replaced with YFP using the Nhe1 and SspB1 restriction sites.
How to cite: YFP-CL1 was a gift from Nico Dantuma (Addgene plasmid # 11950 ; http://n2t.net/addgene:11950 ; RRID:Addgene_11950)
