>Addgene plasmid #11950 | YFP-CL1 | addgene partial sequence | sequence record 18557 | EGFP-C 5'-CATGGTCCTGCTGGAGTTCGTG-3'
GTCCGGACTCAGATCTCGAGCTCAAGCTTCGAATTCTGCTTGTAAGAACTGGTTCTCTTCTTTGTCTCAC
TTCGTTATCCACTTGTGAGGATCCACCGGATCTAGATAACTGATCATAATCAGCCATACCACATTTGTAG
AGGTTTTACTTGCTTTAAAAAACCTCCCACACCTCCCCCTGAACCTGAAACATAAAATGAATGCAATTGT
TGTTGTTAACTTGTTTATTGCAGCTTATAATGGTTACAAATAAAGCAATAGCATCACAAATTTCACAAAT
AAAGCATTTTTTTCACTGCATTCTAGTTGTGGTTTGTCCAAACTCATCAATGTATCTTAACGCGTAAATT
GTAAGCGTTAATATTTTGTTAAAATTCGCGTTAAATTTTTGTTAAATCAGCTCATTTTTTAACCAATAGG
CCGAAATCGGCAAAATCCCTTATAAATCAAAAGAATAGACCGAGATAGGGT
[37 nt withheld, positions 472-508]
AAAGAACGTGGACTCCAACGTCAAAGG
[49 nt withheld, positions 536-584]
T
[80 nt withheld, positions 586-665]
